>Addgene plasmid #120601 | Smp_021220-Cd4-bio-His | addgene full sequence | sequence record 235251 | Addgene NGS Result
GACATTGATTATTGACTAGTTATTAATAGTAATCAATTACGGGGTCATTAGTTCATAGCCCATATATGGA
GTTCCGCGTTACATAACTTACGGTAAATGGCCCGCCTGGCTGACCGCCCAACGACCCCCGCCCATTGACG
TCAATAATGACGTATGTTCCCATAGTAACGCCAATAGGGACTTTCCATTGACGTCAATGGGTGGAGTATT
TACGGTAAACTGCCCACTTGGCAGTACATCAAGTGTATCATATGCCAAGTCCGCCCCCTATTGACGTCAA
TGACGGTAAATGGCCCGCCTGGCATTATGCCCAGTACATGACCTTACGGGACTTTCCTACTTGGCAGTAC
ATCTACGTATTAGTCATCGCTATTACCATGGTGATGCGGTTTTGGCAGTACACCAATGGGCGTGGATAGC
GGTTTGACTCACGGGGATTTCCAAGTCTCCACCCCATTGACGTCAATGGGAGTTTGTTTTGGCACCAAAA
TCAACGGGACTTTCCAAAATGTCGTAATAACCCCGCCCCGTTGACGCAAATGGGCGGTAGGCGTGTACGG
TGGGAGGTCTATATAAGCAGAGCTCGTTTAGTGAACCGTCAGATCCTCACTCTCTTCCGCATCGCTGTCT
GCGAGGGCCAGCTGTTGGGCTCGCGGTTGAGGACAAACTCTTCGCGGTCTTTCCAGTACTCTTGGATCGG
AAACCCGTCGGCCTCCGAACGGTACTCCGCCACCGAGGGACCTGAGCGAGTCCGCATCGACCGGATCGGA
AAACCTCTCGAGAAAGGCGTCTAACCAGTCACAGTCGCAAGGTAGGCTGAGCACCGTGGCGGGCGGCAGC
GGGTGGCGGTCGGGGTTGTTTCTGGCGGAGGTGCTGCTGATGATGTAATTAAAGTAGGCGGTCTTGAGAC
GGCGGATGGTCGAGGTGAGGTGTGGCAGGCTTGAGATCCAGCTGTTGGGGTGAGTACTCCCTCTCAAAAG
CGGGCATTACTTCTGCGCTAAGATTGTCAGTTTCCAAAAACGAGGAGGATTTGATATTCACCTGGCCCGA
TCTGGCCATACACTTGAGTGACAATGACATCCACTTTGCCTTTCTCTCCACAGGTGTCCACTCCCAGGTC
CAAGTTTGCCACCATGGAGTTTCAGACCCAGGTACTCATGTCCCTGCTGCTCTGCATGTCTGGTGCGGCC
GCCGAGGAACTGTCCGTGTCTCCTATCGCCCAGGCCCTGAGAGTGCACGAGAGCGGCATCTTCGAGTGCA
GCTTCGAGAACAGCAGCTACAACCTGGACCTGCGGTGGATCCTGTTCGACGGCACCGTGCTGCTGAACGG
CAACACCAGCGAGGACGGCCGGTTCATCAACGAGGACGGCATCCTGCGGATGACCAACCTGACCATCCCC
GACAGCGGCGAGTACAACTGCGAGAACCTGGAAATCAACACCACCGTGACCGCCCACCTGAAGGTGTACA
TCATGCCCTCTGGCGCGCCGTCGACCTCCATCACGGCCTATAAGAGTGAGGGGGAGTCAGCGGAGTTCTC
CTTCCCACTCAACCTTGGAGAGGAAAGCCTGCAGGGAGAGTTGAGATGGAAGGCAGAGAAGGCTCCTTCT
TCCCAGTCCTGGATCACCTTCTCCCTAAAGAACCAAAAGGTGTCTGTGCAGAAGTCTACTAGCAACCCCA
AGTTCCAGCTGTCCGAAACGCTCCCACTCACCCTTCAGATACCCCAGGTCTCCCTTCAGTTTGCTGGTTC
TGGCAACCTGACCCTGACTCTGGACAGAGGGATACTGTATCAGGAAGTGAACCTGGTGGTGATGAAAGTG
ACTCAGCCCGACAGCAACACTTTGACCTGTGAGGTGATGGGACCCACCTCACCCAAGATGAGACTGATCT
TGAAGCAGGAGAATCAGGAGGCCAGGGTCTCCAGGCAGGAGAAAGTGATTCAAGTGCAGGCCCCTGAAGC
AGGGGTGTGGCAATGTCTACTGAGTGAAGGTGAAGAGGTCAAGATGGACTCCAAGATCCAGGTTTTATCC
AAAGGGTTGAATTCCGGCAGCCTGCACCACATCCTGGACGCCCAGAAGATGCTGTGGAACCACAGGGACA
GGAACCTGCCTCCTCTGGCCCCTCTGGGCCCCCACCACCATCACCACCATTGAGTCTAGACACGTGATTA
ATTAAGGATCCCCCGACCTCGACCTCTGGCTAATAAAGGAAATTTATTTTCATTGCAATAGTGTGTTGGA
ATTTTTTGTGTCTCTCACTCGGAAGGACATATGGGAGGGCAAATCATTTGGTCGAGATCCCTCGGAGATC
TCTAGCTAGAGGATCGATCCCCGCCCCGGACGAACTAAACCTGACTACGACATCTCTGCCCCTTCTTCGC
GGGGCAGTGCATGTAATCCCTTCAGTTGGTTGGTACAACTTGCCAACTGGGCCCTGTTCCACATGTGACA
CGGGGGGGGACCAAACACAAAGGGGTTCTCTGACTGTAGTTGACATCCTTATAAATGGATGTGCACATTT
GCCAACACTGAGTGGCTTTCATCCTGGAGCAGACTTTGCAGTCTGTGGACTGCAACACAACATTGCCTTT
ATGTGTAACTCTTGGCTGAAGCTCTTACACCAATGCTGGGGGACATGTACCTCCCAGGGGCCCAGGAAGA
CTACGGGAGGCTACACCAACGTCAATCAGAGGGGCCTGTGTAGCTACCGATAAGCGGACCCTCAAGAGGG
CATTAGCAATAGTGTTTATAAGGCCCCCTTGTTAACCCTAAACGGGTAGCATATGCTTCCCGGGTAGTAG
TATATACTATCCAGACTAACCCTAATTCAATAGCATATGTTACCCAACGGGAAGCATATGCTATCGAATT
AGGGTTAGTAAAAGGGTCCTAAGGAACAGCGATATCTCCCACCCCATGAGCTGTCACGGTTTTATTTACA
TGGGGTCAGGATTCCACGAGGGTAGTGAACCATTTTAGTCACAAGGGCAGTGGCTGAAGATCAAGGAGCG
GGCAGTGAACTCTCCTGAATCTTCGCCTGCTTCTTCATTCTCCTTCGTTTAGCTAATAGAATAACTGCTG
AGTTGTGAACAGTAAGGTGTATGTGAGGTGCTCGAAAACAAGGTTTCAGGTGACGCCCCCAGAATAAAAT
TTGGACGGGGGGTTCAGTGGTGGCATTGTGCTATGACACCAATATAACCCTCACAAACCCCTTGGGCAAT
AAATACTAGTGTAGGAATGAAACATTCTGAATATCTTTAACAATAGAAATCCATGGGGTGGGGACAAGCC
GTAAAGACTGGATGTCCATCTCACACGAATTTATGGCTATGGGCAACACATAATCCTAGTGCAATATGAT
ACTGGGGTTATTAAGATGTGTCCCAGGCAGGGACCAAGACAGGTGAACCATGTTGTTACACTCTATTTGT
AACAAGGGGAAAGAGAGTGGACGCCGACAGCAGCGGACTCCACTGGTTGTCTCTAACACCCCCGAAAATT
AAACGGGGCTCCACGCCAATGGGGCCCATAAACAAAGACAAGTGGCCACTCTTTTTTTTGAAATTGTGGA
GTGGGGGCACGCGTCAGCCCCCACACGCCGCCCTGCGGTTTTGGACTGTAAAATAAGGGTGTAATAACTT
GGCTGATTGTAACCCCGCTAACCACTGCGGTCAAACCACTTGCCCACAAAACCACTAATGGCACCCCGGG
GAATACCTGCATAAGTAGGTGGGCGGGCCAAGATAGGGGCGCGATTGCTGCGATCTGGAGGACAAATTAC
ACACACTTGCGCCTGAGCGCCAAGCACAGGGTTGTTGGTCCTCATATTCACGAGGTCGCTGAGAGCACGG
TGGGCTAATGTTGCCATGGGTAGCATATACTACCCAAATATCTGGATAGCATATGCTATCCTAATCTATA
TCTGGGTAGCATAGGCTATCCTAATCTATATCTGGGTAGCATATGCTATCCTAATCTATATCTGGGTAGT
ATATGCTATCCTAATTTATATCTGGGTAGCATAGGCTATCCTAATCTATATCTGGGTAGCATATGCTATC
CTAATCTATATCTGGGTAGTATATGCTATCCTAATCTGTATCCGGGTAGCATATGCTATCCTAATAGAGA
TTAGGGTAGTATATGCTATCCTAATTTATATCTGGGTAGCATATACTACCCAAATATCTGGATAGCATAT
GCTATCCTAATCTATATCTGGGTAGCATATGCTATCCTAATCTATATCTGGGTAGCATAGGCTATCCTAA
TCTATATCTGGGTAGCATATGCTATCCTAATCTATATCTGGGTAGTATATGCTATCCTAATTTATATCTG
GGTAGCATAGGCTATCCTAATCTATATCTGGGTAGCATATGCTATCCTAATCTATATCTGGGTAGTATAT
GCTATCCTAATCTGTATCCGGGTAGCATATGCTATCCTCATGATAAGCTGTCAAACATGAGAATTTTCTT
GAAGACGAAAGGGCCTCGTGATACGCCTATTTTTATAGGTTAATGTCATGATAATAATGGTTTCTTAGAC
GTCAGGTGGCACTTTTCGGGGAAATGTGCGCGGAACCCCTATTTGTTTATTTTTCTAAATACATTCAAAT
ATGTATCCGCTCATGAGACAATAACCCTGATAAATGCTTCAATAATATTGAAAAAGGAAGAGTATGAGTA
TTCAACATTTCCGTGTCGCCCTTATTCCCTTTTTTGCGGCATTTTGCCTTCCTGTTTTTGCTCACCCAGA
AACGCTGGTGAAAGTAAAAGATGCTGAAGATCAGTTGGGTGCACGAGTGGGTTACATCGAACTGGATCTC
AACAGCGGTAAGATCCTTGAGAGTTTTCGCCCCGAAGAACGTTTTCCAATGATGAGCACTTTTAAAGTTC
TGCTATGTGGCGCGGTATTATCCCGTGTTGACGCCGGGCAAGAGCAACTCGGTCGCCGCATACACTATTC
TCAGAATGACTTGGTTGAGTACTCACCAGTCACAGAAAAGCATCTTACGGATGGCATGACAGTAAGAGAA
TTATGCAGTGCTGCCATAACCATGAGTGATAACACTGCGGCCAACTTACTTCTGACAACGATCGGAGGAC
CGAAGGAGCTAACCGCTTTTTTGCACAACATGGGGGATCATGTAACTCGCCTTGATCGTTGGGAACCGGA
GCTGAATGAAGCCATACCAAACGACGAGCGTGACACCACGATGCCTGCAGCAATGGCAACAACGTTGCGC
AAACTATTAACTGGCGAACTACTTACTCTAGCTTCCCGGCAACAATTAATAGACTGGATGGAGGCGGATA
AAGTTGCAGGACCACTTCTGCGCTCGGCCCTTCCGGCTGGCTGGTTTATTGCTGATAAATCTGGAGCCGG
TGAGCGTGGGTCTCGCGGTATCATTGCAGCACTGGGGCCAGATGGTAAGCCCTCCCGTATCGTAGTTATC
TACACGACGGGGAGTCAGGCAACTATGGATGAACGAAATAGACAGATCGCTGAGATAGGTGCCTCACTGA
TTAAGCATTGGTAACTGTCAGACCAAGTTTACTCATATATACTTTAGATTGATTTAAAACTTCATTTTTA
ATTTAAAAGGATCTAGGTGAAGATCCTTTTTGATAATCTCATGACCAAAATCCCTTAACGTGAGTTTTCG
TTCCACTGAGCGTCAGACCCCGTAGAAAAGATCAAAGGATCTTCTTGAGATCCTTTTTTTCTGCGCGTAA
TCTGCTGCTTGCAAACAAAAAAACCACCGCTACCAGCGGTGGTTTGTTTGCCGGATCAAGAGCTACCAAC
TCTTTTTCCGAAGGTAACTGGCTTCAGCAGAGCGCAGATACCAAATACTGTTCTTCTAGTGTAGCCGTAG
TTAGGCCACCACTTCAAGAACTCTGTAGCACCGCCTACATACCTCGCTCTGCTAATCCTGTTACCAGTGG
CTGCTGCCAGTGGCGATAAGTCGTGTCTTACCGGGTTGGACTCAAGACGATAGTTACCGGATAAGGCGCA
GCGGTCGGGCTGAACGGGGGGTTCGTGCACACAGCCCAGCTTGGAGCGAACGACCTACACCGAACTGAGA
TACCTACAGCGTGAGCTATGAGAAAGCGCCACGCTTCCCGAAGGGAGAAAGGCGGACAGGTATCCGGTAA
GCGGCAGGGTCGGAACAGGAGAGCGCACGAGGGAGCTTCCAGGGGGAAACGCCTGGTATCTTTATAGTCC
TGTCGGGTTTCGCCACCTCTGACTTGAGCGTCGATTTTTGTGATGCTCGTCAGGGGGGCGGAGCCTATGG
AAAAACGCCAGCAACGCGGCCTTTTTACGGTTCCTGGCCTTTTGCTGGCCTTTTGCTCACATGTTCTTTC
CTGCGTTATCCCCTGATTCTGTGGATAACCGTATTACCGCCTTTGAGTGAGCTGATACCGCTCGCCGCAG
CCGAACGACCGAGCGCAGCGAGTCAGTGAGCGAGGAAGCGGAAGAGCGCCCAATACGCAAACCGCCTCTC
CCCGCGCGTTGGCCGATTCATTAATGCAGCTGGCACGACAGGTTTCCCGACTGGAAAGCGGGCAGTGAGC
GCAACGCAATTAATGTGAGTTAGCTCACTCATTAGGCACCCCAGGCTTTACACTTTATGCTTCCGGCTCG
TATGTTGTGTGGAATTGTGAGCGGATAACAATTTCACACAGGAAACAGCTATGACCATGATTACGCCAAG
CTCTAGCTAGAGGTCGACCAATTCTCATGTTTGACAGCTTATCATCGCAGATCCGGGCAACGTTGTTGCC
ATTGCTGCAGGCGCAGAACTGGTAGGTATGGAAGATCTATACATTGAATCAATATTGGCAATTAGCCATA
TTAGTCATTGGTTATATAGCATAAATCAATATTGGCTATTGGCCATTGCATACGTTGTATCTATATCATA
ATATGTACATTTATATTGGCTCATGTCCAATATGACCGCCATGTT
Features (pLannotate 1.2.2; 18 found; start..end, strand, type, name):
      1..380     +  enhancer       CMV enhancer: human cytomegalovirus immediate early enhancer
    382..581     +  promoter       CMV promoter: human cytomegalovirus (CMV) immediate early promoter
    649..687     +  misc_feature   Ad SA (fragment): adenovirus major late transcript splice acceptor (Friedrich and Soriano, 1991)
    720..929     -  CDS            PTP (fragment): TERM_ADE02 - Experimental evidence at protein level: Swiss-Prot protein existence level 1. Protein covalently bound to the viral DNA that acts as a primer for viral genomic replication by DNA strand displacement. Assembles on the viral origin of replication in an initiation complex with viral polymerase, DBP, host NFIA and host POU2F1/OCT1. During initiation, the polymerase covalently couples the first dCTP with Ser- 580 of pTP. The terminal protein stimulates the template activity over 20 fold compared to protein-free templates. Neo-synthesized viral genomes are linked to two preterminal prot
    960..1049    +  intron         chimeric intron (fragment): chimera between introns from adenovirus and immunoglobulin heavy chain genes
   1068..1114    +  CDS            IgH signal sequence (fragment): signal sequence from the mouse immunoglobulin heavy chain variable region
   1215..2042    +  CDS            Cd4 (fragment): CD4_RAT - Experimental evidence at protein level: Swiss-Prot protein existence level 1. Integral membrane glycoprotein that plays an essential role in the immune response and serves multiple functions in responses against both external and internal offenses. In T-cells, functions primarily as a coreceptor for MHC class II molecule:peptide complex. The antigens presented by class II peptides are derived from extracellular proteins while class I peptides are derived from cytosolic proteins. Interacts simultaneously with the T-cell receptor (TCR) and the MHC class II presented by antigen presenti
   2202..2257    +  polyA_signal   β-globin poly(A) signal: rabbit β-globin polyadenylation signal (Gil and Proudfoot, 1987)
   2771..4452    -  rep_origin     oriP (fragment): Epstein-Barr virus oriP replication origin (Yates et al., 2000)
   4579..4683    +  promoter       AmpR promoter: bla
   4684..5544    +  CDS            AmpR: β-lactamase; bla; confers resistance to ampicillin, carbenicillin, and related antibiotics
   5715..6303    +  rep_origin     ori: high-copy-number ColE1/pMB1/pBR322/pUC origin of replication
   6486..6578    +  CDS            lacI (fragment): lac repressor; lacI; The lac repressor binds to the lac operator to inhibit transcription in E. coli. This inhibition can be relieved by adding lactose or isopropyl-β-D-thiogalactopyranoside (IPTG).
   6591..6612    +  protein_bind   CAP binding site: CAP binding activates transcription in the presence of cAMP. E. coli catabolite activator protein
   6627..6657    +  promoter       lac promoter: promoter for the E. coli lac operon
   6665..6681    +  protein_bind   lac operator: The lac repressor binds to the lac operator to inhibit transcription in E. coli. This inhibition can be relieved by adding lactose or isopropyl-β-D-thiogalactopyranoside (IPTG). lac repressor encoded by lacI
   6751..6767    +  promoter       tet promoter (fragment): E. coli promoter for tetracycline efflux protein gene
   6777..6802    -  CDS            bla(M) (fragment): β-lactamase lacking the signal sequence; bla(M); allows cytosolic expression of β-lactamase
