[The description below was written by a language model from this plasmid's Addgene catalogue record and pLannotate feature annotations shown in this document.]
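Description:
Smp_021220-Cd4-bio-His is a mammalian expression plasmid built on the pTT3 backbone for producing a recombinant, soluble form of the Schistosoma mansoni protein Smp_021220. It is propagated in E. coli as a high-copy plasmid through a ColE1/pUC-type origin and selected with ampicillin via the β-lactamase gene. The backbone also carries a fragment of the Epstein-Barr virus oriP, which in cell lines expressing EBNA1 allows episomal retention and boosts transient expression. Short lac regulatory elements and other small fragments downstream of the bacterial origin appear to be cloning remnants rather than functional parts of the design.

Expression is driven by the human CMV immediate early enhancer and promoter, followed by adenovirus-derived leader, splice and chimeric intron sequences that enhance transcript processing; the "PTP" hit on the reverse strand most likely reflects this adenoviral leader region rather than an intended coding sequence. An annotated fragment of a mouse immunoglobulin heavy chain signal sequence lies upstream of the short (289 bp) Smp_021220 insert, which is cloned between retained NotI and AscI sites. The insert itself is not annotated in the feature table but fits the gap before the Cd4 feature. It is fused at its C terminus to backbone-encoded rat Cd4 domains 3 and 4, a biotinylation ("bio") sequence and a 6xHis tag, with a rabbit β-globin polyadenylation signal terminating the transcript. Tags of this kind typically provide a common antibody epitope, oriented capture on streptavidin and nickel-affinity purification. The plasmid belongs to a library of S. mansoni cell-surface and secreted proteins that was used to identify early serological markers of infection.
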