Addgene plasmid #120601: Smp_021220-Cd4-bio-His
Purpose: Expression of recombinant S. mansoni protein
Depositing lab: Gavin Wright. Depositing organization: Wellcome Sanger Institute. Publication: A library of cell-surface and secreted proteins from Schistosoma mansoni identifies early serological markers of infection. Cécile Crosnier, Anna V. Protasio, Gabriel Rinaldi, Shona Wilson, Matthew Berriman, Gavin J. Wright. bioRXiv 10.1101/593616.
Backbone
  Vector backbone: pTT3
  Backbone manufacturer: Yves Durocher, NRC
  Backbone size w/o insert (bp): 6686
  Vector type: Mammalian Expression
Growth in bacteria
  Bacterial resistance: Ampicillin, 100 μg/mL
  Growth temperature: 37°C
  Growth strain: DH5alpha
  Copy number: High Copy
Gene/Insert
  Gene/Insert name: Smp_021220
  Species: Schistosoma mansoni
  Insert size (bp): 289
  Entrez Gene: Smp_021220 (a.k.a. Smp_021220)
  Promoter: CMV
  Tag / fusion protein: ratCd4(d3+4)-bio-6His (C terminal on backbone)
  Cloning method: Restriction Enzyme; 5′ cloning site NotI (not destroyed); 3′ cloning site AscI (not destroyed)
Terms and licenses: Academic/Nonprofit Terms; Industry Terms: Not Available to Industry
How to cite: Smp_021220-Cd4-bio-His was a gift from Gavin Wright (Addgene plasmid # 120601 ; http://n2t.net/addgene:120601 ; RRID:Addgene_120601)
